>Addgene plasmid #126462 | pAAV/L7-6-GFP-WPRE | addgene full sequence | sequence record 244965 | Addgene NGS Result
GTCAGTGAGCGAGCGAGCGCGCAGAGAGGGAGTGGCCAACTCCATCACTAGGGGTTCCTTGTAGTTAATG
ATTAACCCGCCATGCTACTTATCTACGTAGCCATGCTCTAGACTCGAGGGTTCCACCCTCATGTTGGTTG
ATCTTCAACATTGTCCTGACTTCTTCCCACTTGACATTCCTCAGGGTCCTGTGATCATGGCTGGGTCTAG
TGAGGTTCAAACCTGCACTGCCCTACCCACACCCACACCCAGCTCAGCGTCAGTCAGGATCAACAGTTAC
CTAGAGATCATCTTTCTGGGGCTTAAGCATTGGTGGGAGCAGATGGGATATGAGTTGGGGATTTGGGGAT
GGGGGAAGATATCTGCTCCCCCTCCCCCTACACCCTAGCCTTTTAAAAGGCCTTCTCAGGTCAGAGACCA
GGAGAAAAGTATAGGAGAGATACACAATGGACCAGGAAGAAGAAAAGGGAGAGGGAGGCTCAGACCTTCT
AGACAAGGTAAGAGGGCTCTGGCTGACTCCACCATCCGCTTCTTGAGGTCTCGGCACCTGTAATTGACAA
GATTAATTCATTTATAGGGCATCTAATTAGCAAGTAAGTCTCTGGAGTCCCCTGACCCAGTTACTATAAC
ACACAGGGGGTATAGGTAGGGGAGTATAAGAGCCCCTCCTCAGGGCAAATGAATGGATTCTTAGTACTGT
CCCCCAAGAGATAGTAGGTACTAGGATTTAGGGGCACTTCTGAGCCCCATTTCCCTGGTAAGTGTCCCAA
CCCCCCAAATCAACCCAAGCCTGGTCTCAATCTAGGACAGTGGTAGAATGCTGTCCCTAGAGTCAGTACC
ATGTGAAATTGTGCTGCAGGCAGGGGCCCCAGGCTGGGAGGTGGGGGTTGGGGGAGTCAGGGGCAGGTCA
GGGAAGGAGACTCAGGTTTCATTTAGAGAAATTCTGCAGACCCGTGAGGACTACCGGTCGCCACCATGGT
GAGCAAGGGCGAGGAGCTGTTCACCGGGGTGGTGCCCATCCTGGTCGAGCTGGACGGCGACGTAAACGGC
CACAAGTTCAGCGTGTCCGGCGAGGGCGAGGGCGATGCCACCTACGGCAAGCTGACCCTGAAGTTCATCT
GCACCACCGGCAAGCTGCCCGTGCCCTGGCCCACCCTCGTGACCACCCTGACCTACGGCGTGCAGTGCTT
CAGCCGCTACCCCGACCACATGAAGCAGCACGACTTCTTCAAGTCCGCCATGCCCGAAGGCTACGTCCAG
GAGCGCACCATCTTCTTCAAGGACGACGGCAACTACAAGACCCGCGCCGAGGTGAAGTTCGAGGGCGACA
CCCTGGTGAACCGCATCGAGCTGAAGGGCATCGACTTCAAGGAGGACGGCAACATCCTGGGGCACAAGCT
GGAGTACAACTACAACAGCCACAACGTCTATATCATGGCCGACAAGCAGAAGAACGGCATCAAGGTGAAC
TTCAAGATCCGCCACAACATCGAGGACGGCAGCGTGCAGCTCGCCGACCACTACCAGCAGAACACCCCCA
TCGGCGACGGCCCCGTGCTGCTGCCCGACAACCACTACCTGAGCACCCAGTCCGCCCTGAGCAAAGACCC
CAACGAGAAGCGCGATCACATGGTCCTGCTGGAGTTCGTGACCGCCGCCGGGATCACTCTCGGCATGGAC
GAGCTGTACAAGTAAAGCGGCCGCATCGATAATCAACCTCTGGATTACAAAATTTGTGAAAGATTGACTG
GTATTCTTAACTATGTTGCTCCTTTTACGCTATGTGGATACGCTGCTTTAATGCCTTTGTATCATGCTAT
TGCTTCCCGTATGGCTTTCATTTTCTCCTCCTTGTATAAATCCTGGTTGCTGTCTCTTTATGAGGAGTTG
TGGCCCGTTGTCAGGCAACGTGGCGTGGTGTGCACTGTGTTTGCTGACGCAACCCCCACTGGTTGGGGCA
TTGCCACCACCTGTCAGCTCCTTTCCGGGACTTTCGCTTTCCCCCTCCCTATTGCCACGGCGGAACTCAT
CGCCGCCTGCCTTGCCCGCTGCTGGACAGGGGCTCGGCTGTTGGGCACTGACAATTCCGTGGTGTTGTCG
GGGAAGCTGACGTCCTTTCCATGGCTGCTCGCCTGTGTTGCCACCTGGATTCTGCGCGGGACGTCCTTCT
GCTACGTCCCTTCGGCCCTCAATCCAGCGGACCTTCCTTCCCGCGGCCTGCTGCCGGCTCTGCGGCCTCT
TCCGCGTCTTCGCCTTCGCCCTCAGACGAGTCGGATCTCCCTTTGGGCCGCCTCCCCGCATCGATGCCGT
ATACGGTACCCGGGGATCCTCTAGTAGAGTCGAGGAATTCACCCCACCAGTGCAGGCTGCCTATCAGAAA
GTGGTGGCTGGTGTGGCTAATGCCCTGGCCCACAAGTATCACTAAGCTCGCTTTCTTGCTGTCCAATTTC
TATTAAAGGTTCCTTTGTTCCCTAAGTCCAACTACTAAACTGGGGGATATTATGAAGGGCCTTGAGCATC
TGGATTCTGCCTAATAAAAAACATTTATTTTCATTGCAATGATGTATTTAAATTATTTCTGAATATTTTA
CTAAAAAGGGAATGTGGGAGGTCAGTGCATTTAAAACATAAAGAAATGAAGAGCTAGTTCAAACCTTGGG
AAAATACACTATATCTTAAACTCCATGAAAGAAGGTGAGGCTGCAAACAGCTAATGCACATTGGCAACAG
CCCCTGATGCCTATGCCTTATTCATCCCTCAGAAAAGGATTCAAGTAGAGGCTTGATTTGGAGGTTAAAG
TTTTGCTATGCTGTATTTTACATTACTTATTGTTTTAGCTGTCCTCATGAATGTCTTTTCACTACCCATT
TGCTTATCCTGCATCTCTCAGCCTTGACTCCACTCAGTTCTCTTGCTTAGAGATACCACCTTTCCCCTGA
AGTGTTCCTTCCATGTTTTACGGCGAGATGGTTTCTCCTCGCCTGGCCACTCAGCCTTAGTTGTCTCTGT
TGTCTTATAGAGGTCTACTTGAAGAAGGAAAAACAGGGGGCATGGTTTGACTGTCCTGTGAGCCCTTCTT
CCCTGCCTCCCCCACTCACAGTGACCCGGAATCTGCAGTGCTAGTCTCCCGGAACTATCACTCTTTCACA
GTCTGCTTTGGAAGGACTGGGCTTAGTATGAAAAGTTAGGACTGAGAAGAATTTGAAAGGGGGCTTTTTG
TAGCTTGATATTCACTACTGTCTTATTACCCTATCATAGGCCCACCCCAAATGGAAGTCCCATTCTTCCT
CAGGATGTTTAAGATTAGCATTCAGGAAGAGATCAGAGGTCTGCTGGCTCCCTTATCATGTCCCTTATGG
TGCTTCTGGCTCTGCAGTTATTAGCATAGTGTTACCATCAACCACCTTAACTTCATTTTTCTTATTCAAT
ACCTAGGTAGGTAGATGCTAGATTCTGGAAATAAAATATGAGTCTCAAGTGGTCCTTGTCCTCTCTCCCA
GTCAAATTCTGAATCTAGTTGGCAAGATTCTGAAATCAAGGCATATAATCAGTAATAAGTGATGATAGAA
GGGTATATAGAAGAATTTTATTATATGAGAGGGTGAAACCCTCAAAATGAAATGAAATCAGACCCTTGTC
TTACACCATAAACAAAAATAAATTTGAATGGGTTAAAGAATTAAACTAAGACCTAAAACCATAAAAATTT
TTAAAGAAATCAAAAGAAGAAAATTCTAATATTCATGTTGCAGCCGTTTTTTGAATTTGATATGAGAAGC
AAAGGCAACAAAAGGAAAAATAAAGAAGTGAGGCTACATCAAACTAAAAAATTTCCACACAAAAAAGAAA
ACAATGAACAAATGAAAGGTGAACCATGAAATGGCATATTTGCAAACCAAATATTTCTTAAATATTTTGG
TTAATATCCAAAATATATAAGAAACACAGATGATTCAATAACAAACAAAAAATTAAAAATAGGAAAATAA
AAAAATTAAAAAGAAGAAAATCCTGCCATTTATGGCAGAATTGATGAACCTGGAGGATGTAAAACTAAGA
AAAATAAGCCTGACACAAAAAGACAAATACTACACAACCTTGCTCATATGTGAAACATAAAAAAGTCACT
CTCATGGAAACAGACAGTAGAGGTATGGTTTCCAGGGGTTGGGGGTGGGAGAATCAGGAAACTATTACTC
AAAGGGTATAAAATTTCAGTTATGTGGGATGAATAAATTCTAGAGCATGGCTACGTAGATAAGTAGCATG
GCGGGTTAATCATTAACTACAAGGAACCCCTAGTGATGGAGTTGGCCACTCCCTCTCTGCGCGCTCGCTC
GCTCACTGAGGCCGGGCGACCAAAGGTCGCCCGACGCCCGGGCTTTGCCCGGGCGGCCTCAGTGAGCGAG
CGAGCGCGCAGCTGGCGTAATAGCGAAGAGGCCCGCACCGATCGCCCTTCCCAACAGTTGCGCAGCCTGA
ATGGCGAATGGCGATTCC
[38 nt withheld, positions 4499-4536]
C
[378 nt withheld, positions 4538-4915]
C
[91 nt withheld, positions 4917-5007]
A
[49 nt withheld, positions 5009-5057]
CCTTTGACGTTGGAGTCCACGTTCTTT
[37 nt withheld, positions 5085-5121]
ACCCTATCTCGGTCTATTCTTTTGATTTATAAGGGATTTTGCCGATTTCGGCCTATTGGTTAAAAAATGA
GCTGATTTAACAAAAATTTAACGCGAATTTTAACAAAATATTAACGCTTACAATTTAAATATTTGCTTAT
ACAATCT
[100 nt withheld, positions 5269-5368]
CTCAGGCAATGACCTGATAGCCTTTGTAG
[69 nt withheld, positions 5398-5466]
T
[44 nt withheld, positions 5468-5511]
ACCTACACATTACTCA
[44 nt withheld, positions 5528-5571]
TTGCGTTGAAATAAAGGCTTCTCCC
[83 nt withheld, positions 5597-5679]
TTCTTTGCCTTGCCTGTATGATTTATTGGATGTTGGAATCGCCTGATGCGGTATTTTCTCCTTACGCATC
TGTGCGGTATTTCACACCGCATATGGTGCACTCTCAGTACAATCTGCTCTGATGCCGCATAGTTAAGCCA
GCCCCGACACCCGCCAACACCCGCTGACGCGCCCTGACGGGCTTGTCTGCTCCCGGCATCCGCTTACAGA
CAAGCTGTGACCGTCTCCGGGAGCTGCATGTGTCAGAGGTTTTCACCGTCATCACCGAAACGCGCGAGAC
GAAAGGGCCTCGTGATACGCCTATTTTTATAGGTTAATGTCATGATAATAATGGTTTCTTAGACGTCAGG
TGGCACTTTTCGGGGAAATGTGCGCGGAACCCCTATTTGTTTATTTTTCTAAATACATTCAAATATGTAT
CCGCTCATGAGACAATAACCCTGATAAATGCTTCAATAATATTGAAAAAGGAAGAGTATGAGTATTCAAC
ATTTCCGTGTCGCCCTTATTCCCTTTTTTGCGGCATTTTGCCTTCCTGTTTTTGCTCACCCAGAAACGCT
GGTGAAAGTAAAAGATGCTGAAGATCAGTTGGGTGCACGAGTGGGTTACATCGAACTGGATCTCAACAGC
GGTAAGATCCTTGAGAGTTTTCGCCCCGAAGAACGTTTTCCAATGATGAGCACTTTTAAAGTTCTGCTAT
GTGGCGCGGTATTATCCCGTATTGACGCCGGGCAAGAGCAACTCGGTCGCCGCATACACTATTCTCAGAA
TGACTTGGTTGAGTACTCACCAGTCACAGAAAAGCATCTTACGGATGGCATGACAGTAAGAGAATTATGC
AGTGCTGCCATAACCATGAGTGATAACACTGCGGCCAACTTACTTCTGACAACGATCGGAGGACCGAAGG
AGCTAACCGCTTTTTTGCACAACATGGGGGATCATGTAACTCGCCTTGATCGTTGGGAACCGGAGCTGAA
TGAAGCCATACCAAACGACGAGCGTGACACCACGATGCCTGTAGCAATGGCAACAACGTTGCGCAAACTA
TTAACTGGCGAACTACTTACTCTAGCTTCCCGGCAACAATTAATAGACTGGATGGAGGCGGATAAAGTTG
CAGGACCACTTCTGCGCTCGGCCCTTCCGGCTGGCTGGTTTATTGCTGATAAATCTGGAGCCGGTGAGCG
TGGGTCTCGCGGTATCATTGCAGCACTGGGGCCAGATGGTAAGCCCTCCCGTATCGTAGTTATCTACACG
ACGGGGAGTCAGGCAACTATGGATGAACGAAATAGACAGATCGCTGAGATAGGTGCCTCACTGATTAAGC
ATTGGTAACTGTCAGACCAAGTTTACTCATATATACTTTAGATTGATTTAAAACTTCATTTTTAATTTAA
AAGGATCTAGGTGAAGATCCTTTTTGATAATCTCATGACCAAAATCCCTTAACGTGAGTTTTCGTTCCAC
TGAGCGTCAGACCCCGTAGAAAAGATCAAAGGATCTTCTTGAGATCCTTTTTTTCTGCGCGTAATCTGCT
GCTTGCAAACAAAAAAACCACCGCTACCAGCGGTGGTTTGTTTGCCGGATCAAGAGCTACCAACTCTTTT
TCCGAAGGTAACTGGCTTCAGCAGAGCGCAGATACCAAATACTGTTCTTCTAGTGTAGCCGTAGTTAGGC
CACCACTTCAAGAACTCTGTAGCACCGCCTACATACCTCGCTCTGCTAATCCTGTTACCAGTGGCTGCTG
CCAGTGGCGATAAGTCGTGTCTTACCGGGTTGGACTCAAGACGATAGTTACCGGATAAGGCGCAGCGGTC
GGGCTGAACGGGGGGTTCGTGCACACAGCCCAGCTTGGAGCGAACGACCTACACCGAACTGAGATACCTA
CAGCGTGAGCTATGAGAAAGCGCCACGCTTCCCGAAGGGAGAAAGGCGGACAGGTATCCGGTAAGCGGCA
GGGTCGGAACAGGAGAGCGCACGAGGGAGCTTCCAGGGGGAAACGCCTGGTATCTTTATAGTCCTGTCGG
GTTTCGCCACCTCTGACTTGAGCGTCGATTTTTGTGATGCTCGTCAGGGGGGCGGAGCCTATGGAAAAAC
GCCAGCAACGCGGCCTTTTTACGGTTCCTGGCCTTTTGCTGGCCTTTTGCTCACATGTTCTTTCCTGCGT
TATCCCCTGATTCTGTGGATAACCGTATTACCGCCTTTGAGTGAGCTGATACCGCTCGCCGCAGCCGAAC
GACCGAGCGCAGCGA
Features (pLannotate 1.2.2; 17 found; start..end, strand, type, name):
      2..59      -  repeat_region  AAV2 ITR (fragment): inverted terminal repeat of adeno-associated virus serotype 2 inverted
    976..1695    +  CDS            EGFP: the original enhanced GFP (Yang et al., 1996) mammalian codon-optimized
   1711..2299    +  misc_feature   WPRE: woodchuck hepatitis virus posttranscriptional regulatory element
   2314..2334    +  misc_feature   MCS (fragment): pUC18/19 multiple cloning site
   2345..2422    +  CDS            HBB (fragment): HBB_PONPY - Experimental evidence at transcript level: Swiss-Prot protein existence level 2. Involved in oxygen transport from the lung to the various peripheral tissues. From Pongo pygmaeus (Bornean orangutan).
   2426..2820    +  polyA_signal   β-globin poly(A): human β-globin polyadenylation signal
   3383..3574    +  ncRNA          CoTC ribozyme: Accession: RF00621 - Beta-globin co-transcriptional cleavage ribozyme
   4292..4424    +  repeat_region  AAV2 ITR (fragment): inverted terminal repeat of adeno-associated virus serotype 2 inverted
   4419..4488    +  CDS            lacZα (fragment): LacZα fragment of β-galactosidase; lacZ fragment
   4499..4804    +  CDS            M13 gene IV (fragment) (sequence partly withheld): pIV; IV; phage assembly
   4792..5220    +  rep_origin     f1 ori (sequence partly withheld): f1 bacteriophage origin of replication; arrow indicates direction of (+) strand synthesis
   5310..5713    +  CDS            M13 gene II (fragment) (sequence partly withheld): pII; II; replication
   5721..5820    -  misc_feature   bom (fragment): basis of mobility region from pBR322
   5922..5957    -  CDS            rop (fragment): Rop protein, which maintains plasmids at low copy number; rop
   6052..6156    +  promoter       AmpR promoter: bla
   6157..7017    +  CDS            AmpR: β-lactamase; bla; confers resistance to ampicillin, carbenicillin, and related antibiotics
   7188..7776    +  rep_origin     ori: high-copy-number ColE1/pMB1/pBR322/pUC origin of replication
