[The description below was written by a language model from this plasmid's Addgene catalogue record and pLannotate feature annotations shown in this document.]
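Description:
pAAV/L7-6-GFP-WPRE is an adeno-associated virus transfer plasmid built on a pAAV backbone for producing recombinant AAV that labels cerebellar Purkinje cells. It is propagated in bacteria as a high-copy plasmid through a ColE1/pUC-type origin and selected with ampicillin (AmpR under its own bla promoter). An f1 origin with flanking M13 gene fragments, and remnants of lacZα, bom and rop, are backbone leftovers with no role in the payload.

The expression cassette lies between two AAV2 inverted terminal repeats, which direct replication and packaging of the intervening DNA into AAV capsids. The insert is L7-6, an approximately 0.8 kb minimal version of the mouse Pcp2/L7 promoter, derived from the earlier L7-4 promoter and cloned between XhoI and AgeI sites. It is not annotated in the feature table, but presumably occupies the unannotated stretch between the first ITR and the EGFP coding sequence. EGFP is followed by a WPRE, which enhances transcript stability and expression, and then by a human β-globin 3′ region containing the polyadenylation signal and the co-transcriptional cleavage (CoTC) element, which promote termination. The short promoter conserves packaging capacity and is described as highly specific for Purkinje cells; the associated publication title indicates use in rodents and non-human primates.

Two points need caution. One ITR is annotated only as a short fragment, matching the depositor's note that the verified sequence carries a truncated ITR that was present in the original stock and did not prevent packaging. The catalogue sizes are also inconsistent: the listed total of 5,758 bp is smaller than the stated backbone of 7,914 bp, while the sequenced record is 7,934 nt.
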