Addgene plasmid #126462: pAAV/L7-6-GFP-WPRE
Purpose: An AAV vector that expresses GFP under the control of the L7-6 promoter. The L7-6 promoter is the short size (0.8-kb) and has highly specificity to Purkinje cells.
Depositing lab: Hirokazu Hirai. Depositing organization: Gunma University. Publication: Minimal Purkinje Cell-Specific PCP2/L7 Promoter Virally Available for Rodents and Non-human Primates. Nitta K, Matsuzaki Y, Konno A, Hirai H. Mol Ther Methods Clin Dev. 2017 Jul 27;6:159-170. doi: 10.1016/j.omtm.2017.07.006. eCollection 2017 Sep 15. S2329-0501(17)30089-X PubMed 28828391.
Backbone
  Vector backbone: pAAV
  Backbone size w/o insert (bp): 7914
  Total vector size (bp): 5758
  Vector type: Mammalian Expression, AAV
Growth in bacteria
  Bacterial resistance: Ampicillin, 100 μg/mL
  Growth temperature: 37°C
  Growth strain: NEB Stable
  Copy number: High Copy
Gene/Insert
  Gene/Insert name: L7-6, Purkinje cell specific promoter (alt name: pcp2 promoter)
  Species: M. musculus (mouse)
  Insert size (bp): 844
  Cloning method: Restriction Enzyme; 5′ cloning site XhoI (not destroyed); 3′ cloning site AgeI (not destroyed)
  Sequencing primers: 5′ L7-6-rev, GGGGAGGGGGAGCAGATATC; 3′ GFP-rev, ACTTGTGGCCGTTTACGTCGC
Resource information
  A portion of this plasmid was derived from a plasmid made by: The gene origin of L7-6 promoter is L7-4 promoter that is described in the paper (Nitta et al, 2017).
Terms and licenses: Academic/Nonprofit Terms; Industry Terms: Not Available to Industry
Depositor comments: Please note that the Addgene verified sequence contains a truncated ITR compared to the depositor's reference sequence. This truncation was present in the original stock and still worked well for AAV packaging.
How to cite: pAAV/L7-6-GFP-WPRE was a gift from Hirokazu Hirai (Addgene plasmid # 126462 ; http://n2t.net/addgene:126462 ; RRID:Addgene_126462)
